>Addgene plasmid #27002 | pCI HA NEDD4 | addgene full sequence | sequence record 372909 | Addgene NGS Result
CCATATATGGGCTATGAACTAATGACCCCGTAATTGATTACTATTAATAACTAGTCAATAATCAATGCCA
ACATGGCGGTCATATTGGACATGAGCCAATATAAATGTACATATTATGATATAGATACAACGTATGCAAT
GGCCAATAGCCAATATTGATTTATGCTATATAACCAATGAATAATATGGCTAATGGCCAATATTGAAGAT
CTGTCGAGCCATGTGAGCAAAAGGCCAGCAAAAGGCCAGGAACCGTAAAAAGGCCGCGTTGCTGGCGTTT
TTCCATAGGCTCCGCCCCCCTGACGAGCATCACAAAAATCGACGCTCAAGTCAGAGGTGGCGAAACCCGA
CAGGACTATAAAGATACCAGGCGTTTCCCCCTGGAAGCTCCCTCGTGCGCTCTCCTGTTCCGACCCTGCC
GCTTACCGGATACCTGTCCGCCTTTCTCCCTTCGGGAAGCGTGGCGCTTTCTCATAGCTCACGCTGTAGG
TATCTCAGTTCGGTGTAGGTCGTTCGCTCCAAGCTGGGCTGTGTGCACGAACCCCCCGTTCAGCCCGACC
GCTGCGCCTTATCCGGTAACTATCGTCTTGAGTCCAACCCGGTAAGACACGACTTATCGCCACTGGCAGC
AGCCACTGGTAACAGGATTAGCAGAGCGAGGTATGTAGGCGGTGCTACAGAGTTCTTGAAGTGGTGGCCT
AACTACGGCTACACTAGAAGAACAGTATTTGGTATCTGCGCTCTGCTGAAGCCAGTTACCTTCGGAAAAA
GAGTTGGTAGCTCTTGATCCGGCAAACAAACCACCGCTGGTAGCGGTGGTTTTTTTGTTTGCAAGCAGCA
GATTACGCGCAGAAAAAAAGGATCTCAAGAAGATCCTTTGATCTTTTCTACGGGGTCTGACGCTCAGTGG
AACGAAAACTCACGTTAAGGGATTTTGGTCATGAGATTATCAAAAAGGATCTTCACCTAGATCCTTTTAA
ATTAAAAATGAAGTTTTAAATCAATCTAAAGTATATATGAGTAAACTTGGTCTGACAGTTACCAATGCTT
AATCAGTGAGGCACCTATCTCAGCGATCTGTCTATTTCGTTCATCCATAGTTGCCTGACTCCCCGTCGTG
TAGATAACTACGATACGGGAGGGCTTACCATCTGGCCCCAGTGCTGCAATGATACCGCGAGACCCACGCT
CACCGGCTCCAGATTTATCAGCAATAAACCAGCCAGCCGGAAGGGCCGAGCGCAGAAGTGGTCCTGCAAC
TTTATCCGCCTCCATCCAGTCTATTAATTGTTGCCGGGAAGCTAGAGTAAGTAGTTCGCCAGTTAATAGT
TTGCGCAACGTTGTTGCCATTGCTACAGGCATCGTGGTGTCACGCTCGTCGTTTGGTATGGCTTCATTCA
GCTCCGGTTCCCAACGATCAAGGCGAGTTACATGATCCCCCATGTTGTGCAAAAAAGCGGTTAGCTCCTT
CGGTCCTCCGATCGTTGTCAGAAGTAAGTTGGCCGCAGTGTTATCACTCATGGTTATGGCAGCACTGCAT
AATTCTCTTACTGTCATGCCATCCGTAAGATGCTTTTCTGTGACTGGTGAGTACTCAACCAAGTCATTCT
GAGAATAGTGTATGCGGCGACCGAGTTGCTCTTGCCCGGCGTCAATACGGGATAATACCGCGCCACATAG
CAGAACTTTAAAAGTGCTCATCATTGGAAAACGTTCTTCGGGGCGAAAACTCTCAAGGATCTTACCGCTG
TTGAGATCCAGTTCGATGTAACCCACTCGTGCACCCAACTGATCTTCAGCATCTTTTACTTTCACCAGCG
TTTCTGGGTGAGCAAAAACAGGAAGGCAAAATGCCGCAAAAAAGGGAATAAGGGCGACACGGAAATGTTG
AATACTCATACTCTTCCTTTTTCAATATTATTGAAGCATTTATCAGGGTTATTGTCTCATGAGCGGATAC
ATATTTGAATGTATTTAGAAAAATAAACAAATAGGGGTTCCGCGCACATTTCCCCGAAAAGTGCCACCTG
ACGTCTAAGAAACCATTATTATCATGACATTAACCTATAAAAATAGGCGTATCACGAGGCCCTTTCGTCT
CGCGCGTTTCGGTGATGACGGTGAAAACCTCTGACACATGCAGCTCCCGGAGACGGTCACAGCTTGTCTG
TAAGCGGATGCCGGGAGCAGACAAGCCCGTCAGGGCGCGTCAGCGGGTGTTGGCGGGTGTCGGGGCTGGC
TTAACTATGCGGCATCAGAGCAGATTGTACTGAGAGTGCACCATATGCGGTGTGAAATACCGCACAGATG
CGTAAGGAGAAAATACCGCATCAGGAAATTGTAAGCGTTAATATTTTGTTAAAATTCGCGTTAAATTTTT
GTTAAATCAGCTCATTTTTTAACCAATAGGCCGAAATCGGCAAAATCCCTTATAAATCAAAAGAATAGAC
CGAGATAGGGT
[37 nt withheld, positions 2462-2498]
AAAGAACGTGGACTCCAACGTCAAAGG
[49 nt withheld, positions 2526-2574]
T
[91 nt withheld, positions 2576-2666]
G
[124 nt withheld, positions 2668-2791]
CCATTCGCCATTCAGGCTGCGCAACTGTTGGGAAGGGCGATCGGTGCGGGCCTCTTCGCTATTACGCCAG
CCCGGATCCTTATCGATTTTACCACATTTGTAGAGGTTTTACTTGCTTTAAAAAACCTCCCACATCTCCC
CCTGAACCTGAAACATAAAATGAATGCAATTGTTGTTGTTAACTTGTTTATTGCAGCTTATAATGGTTAC
AAATAAAGCAATAGCATCACAAATTTCACAAATAAAGCATTTTTTTCACTGCATTCTAGTTGTGGTTTGT
CCAAACTCATCAATGTATCTTATCATGTCTGCTCGAAGCGGCCGCCTAATCAACTCCATCAAAGCCCTGG
GTGTTTTCAATTGCCATCTGAAGTTTATCCCATAATTCTTCAAATGATTCATAAGGTGGCAAGTCCAGGC
GATTAAAACAGGTATGAGCTCTTGGCAGCTTTTCAGGCGTACCCCACTGTTCAACTGTAAATGACTGTGG
TCCATTTGAACCGTATAGTTCAGCAAATCCATTCATAGGCACCCGAGATGTGCCAGTGACAAACTGAAGT
AATCTTATTCTTTTTTCTGAATCCATCATTAAAACAGCCTTCCAAAACCACTGTATAACCTGATGATTTG
CACTGTAGCCATTTTTATACTTTGTATGTTCCCTCCAGTCATTCACATCAACATCTCCCAGTCCACACAT
AAGAAGCTCTAGTTCATTTTCATCAAAAATTTTGATGAGATCCTGTGGTATTAGTTCAAAGAATCCCTCT
TTAAAAGCAGCCATTTGCTTCTGGATTCGGTTTACAAATCGCCATTGTATTACAAGATAAATATATTCCT
TTTTGTTCTTATTGGTGACAACTATTTCTGATCCACCATTTTTCAGCTCATGTTGATGTGTCTGTCCAAA
AAGTTCTTCATCTATGATAAACCTGAGGTCCAATTCTGTTGGGTCATTTTCAAGAATCCATCTTAGGGAA
TTGTAATATTCACTATCCACAGATTCCATATCATGAAGGGTTATTGGTTTGTGAAGCATCATCTTGTAAA
ATGGGCGGATGAAAAAACCATCCAACAGTTTGCCATGATAAACTGCCATTCCAGCTACCCGACCAATAAA
CTTGAAGTAAGAGAGGTGATCTTCGTTACACAATCCAGAGTTTGGATTTATCTGTAGGGTATAATTGTCC
GTAGCAGAATATTCAAACAACCCATAATAAGGGTTAAACATTTCCTTTGAGATCAGGAAGAACCATTCTC
TGGCAACTCCTCCATAATCCAATCCCTTTTCACCATCAAACTCAATCCACAGTCGAGCCTTCAGGAAGTC
TGCTCTCTTGACACCCATAATTCTCCGGTAAGAGTCTTCAAGAACAGTTGCTCGGCGAAGTTTCATTTCA
AATTTGTTTGGAATGTCATTCTGCTTCTTCAACTTTCTTCGGAAGAACTCATACTTTCTTTTGTAATCCC
TGGAGTAGGGCACTGCTGGTCCAGTTATTGCTACATTCTCCAACCGAGGATCTTCCCATTGTGTTCTTTT
TATATTGTGATTTATGTAGAAGATTCTTCCATCTGTGTGAGTTCTCTCTTCCCATCCTGGAGGTAAAGGC
CCTAGATCATTGGAAGTATCAAGTGATGTCTTTCCTCTCAGATGGGCTGGAATTTTCAATCTTGGATCTT
CCCAGGTGGTGGTTTTAGTGTTGTGGTCAATAAAGAAAGGCCTCCCATTTGGTGCATGCCGGACTTCCCA
GCCTTTAGGAAGGAATCCTTGCTCAATTTCAGATGGCTGGGTCACCTGCTGGCCTGAATCACTGGTGGAG
GCTTGTGATTGAGGGCCTGCAGAACTCTGGCTTGAGGTCAGCTGACTGGTCTCCACTGTGGCCTGTACAG
TGGGCTTTGTCCAAGTAGTCGTTCTGGAATTGTGATCTACATAATATGATCTTCCTCTTTCATCTTGTTT
TTCTTCCCAACCTGGTGGTAATCCAGATGAAGTAGGCAAAAGCACAGGAAGTGTAGGTTGTTCCTCAAAA
GTATAGGCTTGTAAGCTGCCTCTTCTGCTGGAATGATTTGAGCTCGATGCTGGCTGGCTCACGGCTGAAT
TTCCAAAAATGGTGAGTCTGGCATTCAATTCTTCTGCAAGATGAGTTGGAACATCCAAGTTACTTGACGG
TGGAGGTGATGGGAAGGCCTGGCTGCTATACATGGTGGCTTCATCTTCTCTTATAATTTCCCAGTTCTCG
GAAGACTCTTGGTTGTCAACACTTTCTGTTTCCTCGGATATCTGCCGCCTGGTGGTAAATGCACGTTGTG
CTTGCAGTTGAATGTTGCCATTCTCAGCATCTGTTAGGTTGTCCTGAGGGGTTGGTCTTTTCCACTGTGT
TCTTCTAGATTCATGGTTTACATAATAGGTCCTTCCAAGGATATCCTGCCTCTCTTCCCACCCTGGAGGT
AGAGGAGAAGGTTCTTGTTGTTGCTGCAAATGGCAAGCAGCATCTGGTTGGTCCAAAACAACCCAGCCAG
GCTCTAATTCCTCAGCCTGTTCTGCATTATCATCTTCTGAGCCACTGGTTTTAGGTAAATAAGTCATTTT
TAGTCTCAGATAACCTTTAACTCTTGATTTGTGACTTCTTGGATGAAGAACAAAATCCTTAAATGTATAT
GGTCTCTCCAATCTTGGATTTTCTGTCGGTAATGGATAAAGTGGAACATCCACTTGACCTAGGAAATCAT
CTCTTGTCAATCGGTTTTCGTCAAACACTTCAAAAAGAAGCCGGTGCTGCTGAGGATGAACTCTGAATAA
TATTTCTTCATTCCACTTTGGATTCAAACTCTTTTTAATGGTTTTTGTTTGCACACTTGTAAGAACTCCA
TTCATTGGGTCATATAACGTCACTCTCACGTAAGGATCACTAGCTCCCAATATATCCTTCTTGGCAAGGC
CTATTCCGGCTATAACTCTTACTCTCACAATTCGTGAATTTTCCTCGTCCTCCAGGAGCCCGAACACCTC
CACCGCGCAAGTTGCGGTACCACGCGTGAATTCTGCATAATCAGGAACATCATACGGATAATCCATGGTC
TCGAGGCTAGCCTATAGTGAGTCGTATTAAGTACTCTAGCCTTAAGAGCTGTAATTGAACTGGGAGTGGA
CACCTGTGGAGAGAAAGGCAAAGTGGATGTCAGTAAGACCAATAGGTGCCTATCAGAAACGCAAGAGTCT
TCTCTGTCTCGACAAGCCCAGTTTCTATTGGTCTCCTTAAACCTGTCTTGTAACCTTGATACTTACCTGC
CCAGTGCCTCACGACCAACTTCTGCAGCTTAAGTTCGAGACTGTTGTGTCAGAAGCACTGACTGCGTTAG
CAATTTAACTGTGATAAACTACCGCAATAAAGCTTCTAGTGATCTGACGGTTCACTAAACGAGCTCTGCT
TATATAGACCTCCCACCGTACACGCCTACCGCCCATTTGCGTCAACGGGGCGGGGTTATTACGACATTTT
GGAAAGTCCCGTTGATTTTGGTGCCAAAACAAACTCCCATTGACGTCAATGGGGTGGAGACTTGGAAATC
CCCGTGAGTCAAACCGCTATCCACGCCCATTGGTGTACTGCCAAAACCGCATCACCATGGTAATAGCGAT
GACTAATACGTAGATGTACTGCCAAGTAGGAAAGTCCCGTAAGGTCATGTACTGGGCATAATGCCAGGCG
GGCCATTTACCGTCATTGACGTCAATAGGGGGCGGACTTGGCATATGATACACTTGATGTACTGCCAAGT
GGGCAGTTTACCGTAAATACTCCACCCATTGACGTCAATGGAAAGTCCCTATTGGCGTTACTATGGGAAC
ATACGTCATTATTGACGTCAATGGGCGGGGGTCGTTGGGCGGTCAGCCAGGCGGGCCATTTACCGTAAGT
TATGTAACGCGGAACT
Features (pLannotate 1.2.2; 14 found; start..end, strand, type, name):
    280..868     -  rep_origin     ori: high-copy-number ColE1/pMB1/pBR322/pUC origin of replication
   1039..1899    -  CDS            AmpR: β-lactamase; bla; confers resistance to ampicillin, carbenicillin, and related antibiotics
   1900..2004    -  promoter       AmpR promoter: bla
   2099..2134    +  CDS            rop (fragment): Rop protein, which maintains plasmids at low copy number; rop
   2236..2335    +  misc_feature   bom (fragment): basis of mobility region from pBR322
   2363..2791    -  rep_origin     f1 ori (sequence partly withheld): f1 bacteriophage origin of replication; arrow indicates direction of (+) strand synthesis
   2795..2862    -  CDS            lacZα (fragment): LacZα fragment of β-galactosidase; lacZ fragment
   2881..2949    +  CDS            large T antigen (fragment): large T antigen from SV40 (simian virus 40)
   2972..3093    +  polyA_signal   SV40 poly(A) signal: SV40 polyadenylation signal
   3120..5774    -  CDS            Nedd4: NEDD4_MOUSE - Also known as Kiaa0093, Nedd-4, Nedd4-1, Nedd4a. Experimental evidence at protein level: Swiss-Prot protein existence level 1. E3 ubiquitin-protein ligase which accepts ubiquitin from an E2 ubiquitin-conjugating enzyme in the form of a thioester and then directly transfers the ubiquitin to targeted substrates. Specifically ubiquitinates 'Lys-63' in target proteins (By similarity). Monoubiquitinates IGF1R at multiple sites, thus leading to receptor internalization and degradation in lysosomes. Ubiquitinates FGFR1, leading to receptor internalization and degradation in lysosomes. I
   5882..5900    -  promoter       T7 promoter: promoter for bacteriophage T7 RNA polymerase
   5945..6077    -  intron         chimeric intron: chimera between introns from human β-globin and immunoglobulin heavy chain genes
   6216..6415    -  promoter       CMV promoter: human cytomegalovirus (CMV) immediate early promoter
   6417..67      -  enhancer       CMV enhancer (across the origin): human cytomegalovirus immediate early enhancer
