[The description below was written by a language model from this plasmid's Addgene catalogue record and pLannotate feature annotations shown in this document.]
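Description:
pCI HA NEDD4 is a mammalian expression plasmid built on the pCI backbone, carrying the human E3 ubiquitin ligase NEDD4 (also called NEDD4-1 or RPF1) with an N-terminal HA epitope tag. The sequenced record is about 6.7 kb, consistent with a roughly 4 kb backbone plus a 2.7 kb insert cloned between KpnI and NotI sites, both of which are retained. In bacteria the plasmid is maintained at high copy through a ColE1/pUC-type origin and selected with ampicillin via the β-lactamase gene. An f1 origin is also present, which would permit single-stranded DNA production. Small fragments annotated as rop, bom, lacZα and SV40 large T antigen are backbone remnants rather than functional elements.

The expression cassette has the human CMV immediate-early enhancer and promoter, followed by a chimeric β-globin/immunoglobulin intron that generally improves mRNA processing and expression. Next come a T7 promoter usable for in vitro transcription or sequencing, the NEDD4 open reading frame, and an SV40 polyadenylation signal. The automated annotation matched the coding sequence to the mouse Nedd4 protein entry, whereas the catalogue lists the insert as human. This may simply reflect the closest homologue in the annotation database, but the record does not resolve it. The HA tag itself was not called as a separate feature, although the catalogue states it is fused at the N terminus.

No mammalian selection marker is annotated, so the construct suits transient transfection. It provides epitope-tagged NEDD4 for detection or immunoprecipitation, and the associated publication concerns ubiquitin ligase regulation of activated Smad2/3 in TGF-β signalling.
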