Addgene plasmid #27002: pCI HA NEDD4
Depositing lab: Joan Massague. Depositing organization: Memorial Sloan-Kettering Cancer Center. Publication: Ubiquitin ligase Nedd4L targets activated Smad2/3 to limit TGF-beta signaling. Gao S, Alarcon C, Sapkota G, Rahman S, Chen PY, Goerner N, Macias MJ, Erdjument-Bromage H, Tempst P, Massague J. Mol Cell. 2009 Nov 13. 36(3):457-68. 10.1016/j.molcel.2009.09.043 PubMed 19917253.
Backbone
  Vector backbone: pCI
  Backbone size w/o insert (bp): 4000
  Vector type: Mammalian Expression
Growth in bacteria
  Bacterial resistance: Ampicillin, 100 μg/mL
  Growth temperature: 37°C
  Growth strain: DH5alpha
  Copy number: High Copy
Gene/Insert
  Gene/Insert name: NEDD4
  Species: H. sapiens (human)
  Insert size (bp): 2700
  Entrez Gene: NEDD4 (a.k.a. NEDD4-1, RPF1)
  Tag / fusion protein: HA (N terminal on insert)
  Cloning method: Restriction Enzyme; 5′ cloning site KpnI (not destroyed); 3′ cloning site NotI (not destroyed)
  Sequencing primers: 5′ T7; 3′ EBV-rev
Terms and licenses: Academic/Nonprofit Terms; Industry Terms: Not Available to Industry
How to cite: pCI HA NEDD4 was a gift from Joan Massague (Addgene plasmid # 27002 ; http://n2t.net/addgene:27002 ; RRID:Addgene_27002)
