>Addgene plasmid #27002 | pCI HA NEDD4 | addgene partial sequence | sequence record 33232 | 27002 with LNCX
AATTGCTAACGCAGTCAGTGCTTCTGACACAACAGTCTCGAACTTAAGCTGCAGAAGTTGGTCGTGAGGC
ACTGGGCAGGTAAGTATCAAGGTTACAAGACAGGTTTAAGGAGACCAATAGAAACTGGGCTTGTCGAGAC
AGAGAAGACTCTTGCGTTTCTGATAGGCACCTATTGGTCTTACTGACATCCACTTTGCCTTTCTCTCCAC
AGGTGTCCACTCCCAGTTCAATTACAGCTCTTAAGGCTAGAGTACTTAATACGACTCACTATAGGCTAGC
CTCGAGACCATGGATTATCCGTATGATGTTCCTGATTATGCAGAATTCACGCGTGGTACCGCAACTTGCG
CGGTGGAGGTGTTCGGGCTCCTGGAGGACGAGGAAAATTCACGAATTGTGAGAGTAAGAGTTATAGCCGG
AATAGGCCTTGCCAAGAAGGATATATTGGGAGCTAGTGATCCTTACGTGAGAGTGACGTTATATGACCCA
ATGAATGGAGTTCTTACAAGTGTGCAAACAAAAACCATTAAAAAGAGTTTGAATCCAAAGTGGAATGAAG
AAATATTATTCAGAGTTCATCCTCAGCAGCACCGGCTTCTTTTTGAAGTGTTTGACGAAAACCGATTGAC
AAGAGATGATTTCCTAGGTCAAGTGGATGTTCCACTTTATCCATTACCGACAGAAAATCCAAGATTGGAG
AGACCATATACATTTAAGGATTTTGTTCTTCATCCAAGAAGTCACAAATCAAGAGTTAAAGGTTATCTGA
GACTAAAAATGACTTATTTACCTAAAACCAGTGGCTCAGAAGATGATAATGCAGAACAGGCTGAGGAATT
AGAGCCTGGCTGGGTTGTTTTGGACCAACCAGATGCTGCTTGCCATTTGCAGCAACAACAAGAACCT
