>Addgene plasmid #27002 | pCI HA NEDD4 | addgene partial sequence | sequence record 133377 | chim-int-F 5'-TCTTACTGACATCCACTTTGCC-3'
CAGCTCTTAAGGCTAGAGTACTTAATACGACTCACTATAGGCTAGCCTCGAGACCATGGATTATCCGTAT
GATGTTCCTGATTATGCAGAATTCACGCGTGGTACCGCAACTTGCGCGGTGGAGGTGTTCGGGCTCCTGG
AGGACGAGGAAAATTCACGAATTGTGAGAGTAAGAGTTATAGCCGGAATAGGCCTTGCCAAGAAGGATAT
ATTGGGAGCTAGTGATCCTTACGTGAGAGTGACGTTATATGACCCAATGAATGGAGTTCTTACAAGTGTG
CAAACAAAAACCATTAAAAAGAGTTTGAATCCAAAGTGGAATGAAGAAATATTATTCAGAGTTCATCCTC
AGCAGCACCGGCTTCTTTTTGAAGTGTTTGACGAAAACCGATTGACAAGAGATGATTTCCTAGGTCAAGT
GGATGTTCCACTTTATCCATTACCGACAGAAAATCCAAGATTGGAGAGACCATATACATTTAAGGATTTT
GTTCTTCATCCAAGAAGTCACAAATCAAGAGTTAAAGGTTATCTGAGACTAAAAATGACTTATTTACCTA
AAACCAGTGGCTCAGAAGATGATAATGCAGAACAGGCTGAGGAATTAGAGCCTGGCTGGGTTGTTTTGGA
CCAACCAGATGCTGCTTGCCATTTGCAGCAACAACAAGAACCTTCTCCTCTACCTCCAGGGTGGGAAGAG
AGGCAGGATATCCTTGGAAGGACCTATTATGTAAACCATGAATCTAGAAGAACACAGTGGAAAAGACCAA
CCCCTCAGGACAACCTAACAGATGCTGAGAATGGCAACATTCAACTGCAAGCACAACGTGCATTTACCAC
CAGGCGGCAGATATCCGAGGAAACAGA
