>Addgene plasmid #27002 | pCI HA NEDD4 | addgene partial sequence | sequence record 133379 | EBV-rev 5'-GTGGTTTGTCCAAACTCATC-3'
AGCGGCCGCCTAATCAACTCCATCAAAGCCCTGGGTGTTTTCAATTGCCATCTGAAGTTTATCCCATAAT
TCTTCAAATGATTCATAAGGTGGCAAGTCCAGGCGATTAAAACAGGTATGAGCTCTTGGCAGCTTTTCAG
GCGTACCCCACTGTTCAACTGTAAATGACTGTGGTCCATTTGAACCGTATAGTTCAGCAAATCCATTCAT
AGGCACCCGAGATGTGCCAGTGACAAACTGAAGTAATCTTATTCTTTTTTCTGAATCCATCATTAAAACA
GCCTTCCAAAACCACTGTATAACCTGATGATTTGCACTGTAGCCATTTTTATACTTTGTATGTTCCCTCC
AGTCATTCACATCAACATCTCCCAGTCCACACATAAGAAGCTCTAGTTCATTTTCATCAAAAATTTTGAT
GAGATCCTGTGGTATTAGTTCAAAGAATCCCTCTTTAAAAGCAGCCATTTGCTTCTGGATTCGGTTTACA
AATCGCCATTGTATTACAAGATAAATATATTCCTTTTTGTTCTTATTGGTGACAACTATTTCTGATCCAC
CATTTTTCAGCTCATGTTGATGTGTCTGTCCAAAAAGTTCTTCATCTATGATAAACCTGAGGTCCAATTC
TGTTGGGTCATTTTCAAGAATCCATCTTAGGGAATTGTAATATTCACTATCCACAGATTCCATATCATGA
AGGGTTATTGGTTTGTGAAGCATCATCTTGTAAAATGGGCGGATGAAAAAACCATCCAACAGTTTGCCAT
GATAAACTGCCATTCCAGCTACCCGACCAATAAACTTGAAGTAAGAGAGGTGATCTTCGTTACACAATCC
AGAGTTT
